>Addgene plasmid #21162 | pSIN4-EF2-O2S | depositor full sequence | sequence record 9806 | Author sequence
CGGACCGCCACTGCCAATTACCTGTGGTTTCATTTACTCTAAACCTGTGATTCCTCTGAATTATTTTCAT
TTTAAAGAAATTGTATTTGTTAAATATGTACTACAAACTTAGTAGTTGGAAGGGCTAATTCACTCCCAAA
GAAGACAAGATATCCTTGATCTGTGGATCTACCACACACAAGGCTACTTCCCTGATTAGCAGAACTACAC
ACCAGGGCCAGGGGTCAGATATCCACTGACCTTTGGATGGTGCTACAAGCTAGTACCAGTTGAGCCAGAT
AAGGTAGAAGAGGCCAATAAAGGAGAGAACACCAGCTTGTTACACCCTGTGAGCCTGCATGGGATGGATG
ACCCGGAGAGAGAAGTGTTAGAGTGGAGGTTTGACAGCCGCCTAGCATTTCATCACGTGGCCCGAGAGCT
GCATCCGGAGTACTTCAAGAACTGCTGATATCGAGCTTGCTACAAGGGACTTTCCGCTGGGGACTTTCCA
GGGAGGCGTGGCCTGGGCGGGACTGGGGAGTGGCGAGCCCTCAGATCCTGCATATAAGCAGCTGCTTTTT
GCCTGTACTGGGTCTCTCTGGTTAGACCAGATCTGAGCCTGGGAGCTCTCTGGCTAACTAGGGAACCCAC
TGCTTAAGCCTCAATAAAGCTTGCCTTGAGTGCTTCAAGTAGTGTGTGCCCGTCTGTTGTGTGACTCTGG
TAACTAGAGATCCCTCAGACCCTTTTAGTCAGTGTGGAAAATCTCTAGCAGTGGCGCCCGAACAGGGACT
TGAAAGCGAAAGGGAAACCAGAGGAGCTCTCTCGACGCAGGACTCGGCTTGCTGAAGCGCGCACGGCAAG
AGGCGAGGGGCGGCGACTGGTGAGTACGCCAAAAATTTTGACTAGCGGAGGCTAGAAGGAGAGAGATGGG
TGCGAGAGCGTCAGTATTAAGCGGGGGAGAATTAGATCGCGATGGGAAAAAATTCGGTTAAGGCCAGGGG
GAAAGAAAAAATATAAATTAAAACATATAGTATGGGCAAGCAGGGAGCTAGAACGATTCGCAGTTAATCC
TGGCCTGTTAGAAACATCAGAAGGCTGTAGACAAATACTGGGACAGCTACAACCATCCCTTCAGACAGGA
TCAGAAGAACTTAGATCATTATATAATACAGTAGCAACCCTCTATTGTGTGCATCAAAGGATAGAGATAA
AAGACACCAAGGAAGCTTTAGACAAGATAGAGGAAGAGCAAAACAAAAGTAAGACCACCGCACAGCAAGC
GGCCGCTGATCTTCAGACCTGGAGGAGGAGATATGAGGGACAATTGGAGAAGTGAATTATATAAATATAA
AGTAGTAAAAATTGAACCATTAGGAGTAGCACCCACCAAGGCAAAGAGAAGAGTGGTGCAGAGAGAAAAA
AGAGCAGTGGGAATAGGAGCTTTGTTCCTTGGGTTCTTGGGAGCAGCAGGAAGCACTATGGGCGCAGCGT
CAATGACGCTGACGGTACAGGCCAGACAATTATTGTCTGGTATAGTGCAGCAGCAGAACAATTTGCTGAG
GGCTATTGAGGCGCAACAGCATCTGTTGCAACTCACAGTCTGGGGCATCAAGCAGCTCCAGGCAAGAATC
CTGGCTGTGGAAAGATACCTAAAGGATCAACAGCTCCTGGGGATTTGGGGTTGCTCTGGAAAACTCATTT
GCACCACTGCTGTGCCTTGGAATGCTAGTTGGAGTAATAAATCTCTGGAACAGATTTGGAATCACACGAC
CTGGATGGAGTGGGACAGAGAAATTAACAATTACACAAGCTTAATACACTCCTTAATTGAAGAATCGCAA
AACCAGCAAGAAAAGAATGAACAAGAATTATTGGAATTAGATAAATGGGCAAGTTTGTGGAATTGGTTTA
ACATAACAAATTGGCTGTGGTATATAAAATTATTCATAATGATAGTAGGAGGCTTGGTAGGTTTAAGAAT
AGTTTTTGCTGTACTTTCTATAGTGAATAGAGTTAGGCAGGGATATTCACCATTATCGTTTCAGACCCAC
CTCCCAACCCCGAGGGGACCCGACAGGCCCGAAGGAATAGAAGAAGAAGGTGGAGAGAGAGACAGAGACA
GATCCATTCGATTAGTGAACGGATCTCGACGGTATCGCCACAAATGGCAGTATTCATCCACAATTTTAAA
AGAAAGGGGGGGATTGGGGGGTACAGTGCAGGGGAAAGAATAGTAGACATAATAGCAACAGACATACAAA
CTAAAGAATTACAAAAACAAATTACAAAAATTCAAAATTTTCGGGTTTATTACAGGGACAGCAGAGATCC
ACTTTGGTCGATAAGCTTTGCAAAGATGGATAAAGTTTTAAACAGAGAGGAATCTTTGCAGCTAATGGAC
CTTCTAGGTCTTGAAAGGAGTGGGAATTGGCTCCGGTGCCCGTCAGTGGGCAGAGCGCACATCGCCCACA
GTCCCCGAGAAGTTGGGGGGAGGGGTCGGCAATTGAACCGGTGCCTAGAGAAGGTGGCGCGGGGTAAACT
GGGAAAGTGATGTCGTGTACTGGCTCCGCCTTTTTCCCGAGGGTGGGGGAGAACCGTATATAAGTGCAGT
AGTCGCCGTGAACGTTCTTTTTCGCAACGGGTTTGCCGCCAGAACACAGGTAAGTGCCGTGTGTGGTTCC
CGCGGGCCTGGCCTCTTTACGGGTTATGGCCCTTGCGTGCCTTGAATTACTTCCACCTGGCTGCAGTACG
TGATTCTTGATCCCGAGCTTCGGGTTGGAAGTGGGTGGGAGAGTTCGAGGCCTTGCGCTTAAGGAGCCCC
TTCGCCTCGTGCTTGAGTTGAGGCCTGGCCTGGGCGCTGGGGCCGCCGCGTGCGAATCTGGTGGCACCTT
CGCGCCTGTCTCGCTGCTTTCGATAAGTCTCTAGCCATTTAAAATTTTTGATGACCTGCTGCGACGCTTT
TTTTCTGGCAAGATAGTCTTGTAAATGCGGGCCAAGATCTGCACACTGGTATTTCGGTTTTTGGGGCCGC
GGGCGGCGACGGGGCCCGTGCGTCCCAGCGCACATGTTCGGCGAGGCGGGGCCTGCGAGCGCGGCCACCG
AGAATCGGACGGGGGTAGTCTCAAGCTGGCCGGCCTGCTCTGGTGCCTGGCCTCGCGCCGCCGTGTATCG
CCCCGCCCTGGGCGGCAAGGCTGGCCCGGTCGGCACCAGTTGCGTGAGCGGAAAGATGGCCGCTTCCCGG
CCCTGCTGCAGGGAGCTCAAAATGGAGGACGCGGCGCTCGGGAGAGCGGGCGGGTGAGTCACCCACACAA
AGGAAAAGGGCCTTTCCGTCCTCAGCCGTCGCTTCATGTGACTCCACGGAGTACCGGGCGCCGTCCAGGC
ACCTCGATTAGTTCTCGAGCTTTTGGAGTACGTCGTCTTTAGGTTGGGGGGAGGGGTTTTATGCGATGGA
GTTTCCCCACACTGAGTGGGTGGAGACTGAAGTTAGGCCAGCTTGGCACTTGATGTAATTCTCCTTGGAA
TTTGCCCTTTTTGAGTTTGGATCTTGGTTCATTCTCAAGCCTCAGACAGTGGTTCAAAGTTTTTTTCTTC
CATTTCAGGTGTCGTGAGGAATTGATCCTTCGAACTAGTGATTATGGCGGGACACCTGGCTTCGGATTTC
GCCTTCTCGCCCCCTCCAGGTGGTGGAGGTGATGGGCCAGGGGGGCCGGAGCCGGGCTGGGTTGATCCTC
GGACCTGGCTAAGCTTCCAAGGCCCTCCTGGAGGGCCAGGAATCGGGCCGGGGGTTGGGCCAGGCTCTGA
GGTGTGGGGGATTCCCCCATGCCCCCCGCCGTATGAGTTCTGTGGGGGGATGGCGTACTGTGGGCCCCAG
GTTGGAGTGGGGCTAGTGCCCCAAGGCGGCTTGGAGACCTCTCAGCCTGAGGGTGAAGCANGAGTCGGGG
TGGAGAGCAACTCCGATGGGGCCTCCCCGGAGCCCTGCACCGTCACCCCTGGTGCCGTGAAGCTGGAGAA
GGAGAAGCTGGAGCAAAACCCGGAGGAGTCCCAGGACATCAAAGCTCTGCAGAAAGAACTCGAGCAATTT
GCCAAGCTCCTGAAGCAGAAGAGGATCACCCTGGGATATACACAGGCCGATGTGGGGCTCACCCTGGGGG
TTCTATTTGGGAAGGTATTCAGCCAAACGACCATCTGCCGCTTTGAGGCTCTGCAGCTTAGCTTCAAGAA
CATGTGTAAGCTGCGGCCCTTGCTGCAGAAGTGGGTGGAGGAAGCTGACAACAATGAAAATCTTCAGGAG
ATATGCAAAGCAGAAACCCTCGTGCAGGCCCGAAAGAGAAAGCGAACCAGTATCGAGAACCGAGTGAGAG
GCAACCTGGAGAATTTGTTCCTGCAGTGCCCGAAACCCACACTGCAGCAGATCAGCCACATCGCCCAGCA
GCTTGGGCTCGAGAAGGATGTGGTCCGAGTGTGGTTCTGTAACCGGCGCCAGAAGGGCAAGCGATCAAGC
AGCGACTATGCACAACGAGAGGATTTTGAGGCTGCTGGGTCTCCTTTCTCAGGGGGACCAGTGTCCTTTC
CTCTGGCCCCAGGGCCCCATTTTGGTACCCCAGGCTATGGGAGCCCTCACTTCACTGCACTGTACTCCTC
GGTCCCTTTCCCTGAGGGGGAAGCCTTTCCCCCTGTCTCCGTCACCACTCTGGGCTCTCCCATGCATTCA
AACTGAGGTGCCTGCCCTCTAGTTTACGCGTGGGGGCGGCCGCTTTCTCGAGGCCATCGATGTTTAAACG
ATCCGCCCCTCTCCCTCCCCCCCCCCTAACGTTACTGGCCGAAGCCGCTTGGAATAAGGCCGGTGTGCGT
TTGTCTATATGTTATTTTCCACCATATTGCCGTCTTTTGGCAATGTGAGGGCCCGGAAACCTGGCCCTGT
CTTCTTGACGAGCATTCCTAGGGGTCTTTCCCCTCTCGCCAAAGGAATGCAAGGTCTGTTGAATGTCGTG
AAGGAAGCAGTTCCTCTGGAAGCTTCTTGAAGACAAACAACGTCTGTAGCGACCCTTTGCAGGCAGCGGA
ACCCCCCACCTGGCGACAGGTGCCTCTGCGGCCAAAAGCCACGTGTATAAGATACACCTGCAAAGGCGGC
ACAACCCCAGTGCCACGTTGTGAGTTGGATAGTTGTGGAAAGAGTCAAATGGCTCTCCTCAAGCGTATTC
AACAAGGGGCTGAAGGATGCCCAGAAGGTACCCCATTGTATGGGATCTGATCTGGGGCCTCGGTACACAT
GCTTTACATGTGTTTAGTCGAGGTTAAAAAAACGTCTAGGCCCCCCGAACCACGGGGACGTGGTTTTCCT
TTGAAAAACACGATGATAATATGGCCACACCGCGATCGCGAATTCGATTCCGCATGTACAACATGATGGA
GACGGAGCTGAAGCCGCCGGGCCCGCAGCAAACTTCGGGGGGCGGCGGCGGCAACTCCACCGCGGCGGCG
GCCGGCGGCAACCAGAAAAACAGCCCGGACCGCGTCAAGCGGCCCATGAATGCCTTCATGGTGTGGTCCC
GCGGGCAGCGGCGCAAGATGGCCCAGGAGAACCCCAAGATGCACAACTCGGAGATCAGCAAGCGCCTGGG
CGCCGAGTGGAAACTTTTGTCGGAGACGGAGAAGCGGCCGTTCATCGACGAGGCTAAGCGGCTGCGAGCG
CTGCACATGAAGGAGCACCCGGATTATAAATACCGGCCCCGGCGGAAAACCAAGACGCTCATGAAGAAGG
ATAAGTACACGCTGCCCGGCGGGCTGCTGGCCCCCGGCGGCAATAGCATGGCGAGCGGGGTCGGGGTGGG
CGCCGGCCTGGGCGCGGGCGTGAACCAGCGCATGGACAGTTACGCGCACATGAACGGCTGGAGCAACGGC
AGCTACAGCATGATGCAGGACCAGCTGGGCTACCCGCAGCACCCGGGCCTCAATGCGCACGGCGCAGCGC
AGATGCAGCCCATGCACCGCTACGACGTGAGCGCCCTGCAGTACAACTCCATGACCAGCTCGCAGACCTA
CATGAACGGCTCGCCCACCTACAGCATGTCCTACTCGCAGCAGGGCACCCCTGGCATGGCTCTTGGCTCC
ATGGGTTCGGTGGTCAAGTCCGAGGCCAGCTCCAGCCCCCCTGTGGTTACCTCTTCCTCCCACTCCAGGG
CGCCCTGCCAGGCCGGGGACCTCCGGGACATGATCAGCATGTATCTCCCCGGCGCCGAGGTGCCGGAACC
CGCCGCCCCCAGCAGACTTCACATGTCCCAGCACTACCAGAGCGGCCCGGTGCCCGGCACGGCCATTAAC
GGCACACTGCCCCTCTCACACATGTGAGGGCCGGAAATCACTAGCTAGTTCGAAGGATCCCTCGAGACCT
AGAAAAACATGGAGCAATCACAAGTAGCAATACAGCAGCTACCAATGCTGATTGTGCCTGGCTAGAAGCA
CAAGAGGAGGAGGAGGTGGGTTTTCCAGTCACACCTCAGGTACCTTTAAGACCAATGACTTACAAGGCAG
CTGTAGATCTTAGCCACTTTTTAAAAGAAAAGGGGGGACTGGAAGGGCTAATTCACTCCCAACGAAGACA
AGATCTGCTTTTTGCTTGTACTGGGTCTCTCTGGTTAGACCAGATCTGAGCCTGGGAGCTCTCTGGCTAA
CTAGGGAACCCACTGCTTAAGCCTCAATAAAGCTTGCCTTGAGTGCTTCAAGTAGTGTGTGCCCGTCTGT
TGTGTGACTCTGGTAACTAGAGATCCCTCAGACCCTTTTAGTCAGTGTGGAAAATCTCTAGCAGTAGTAG
TTCATGTCATCTTATTATTCAGTATTTATAACTTGCAAAGAAATGAATATCAGAGAGTGAGAGGCCTTGA
CATTATAATAGATTTAGCAGGAATTGAACTAGGAGTGGAGCACACAGGCAAAGTTCTAGCTAGAGCTCGC
TGATCAGCCTCGACTGTGCCTTCTAGTTGCCAGCCATCTGTTGTTTGCCCCTCCCCCGTGCCTTCCTTGA
CCCTGGAAGGTGCCACTCCCACTGTCCTTTCCTAATAAAATGAGGAAATTGCATCGCATTGTCTGAGTAG
GTGTCATTCTATTCTGGGGGGTGGGGTGGGGCAGGACAGCAAGGGGGAGGATTGGGAAGACAATAGCAGG
CATGCTGGGGATGCGGTGGGCTCTATGGCTTCTGAGGCGGAAAGAACCAGCTGGGGGCGCGCCCCTCGAG
GCCGCCATGGTCATAGCTGTTTGACGTCAGGTGGCACTTTTCGGGGAAATGTGCGCGGAACCCCTATTTG
TTTATTTTTCTAAATACATTCAAATATGTATCCGCTCATGAGACAATAACCCTGATAAATGCTTCAATAA
TATTGAAAAAGGAAGAGTATGAGTATTCAACATTTCCGTGTCGCCCTTATTCCCTTTTTTGCGGCATTTT
GCCTTCCTGTTTTTGCTCACCCAGAAACGCTGGTGAAAGTAAAAGATGCTGAAGATCAGTTGGGTGCACG
AGTGGGTTACATCGAACTGGATCTCAACAGCGGTAAGATCCTTGAGAGTTTTCGCCCCGAAGAACGTTTT
CCAATGATGAGCACTTTTAAAGTTCTGCTATGTGGCGCGGTATTATCCCGTATTGACGCCGGGCAAGAGC
AACTCGGTCGCCGCATACACTATTCTCAGAATGACTTGGTTGAGTACTCACCAGTCACAGAAAAGCATCT
TACGGATGGCATGACAGTAAGAGAATTATGCAGTGCTGCCATAACCATGAGTGATAACACTGCGGCCAAC
TTACTTCTGACAACGATCGGAGGACCGAAGGAGCTAACCGCTTTTTTGCACAACATGGGGGATCATGTAA
CTCGCCTTGATCGTTGGGAACCGGAGCTGAATGAAGCCATACCAAACGACGAGCGTGACACCACGATGCC
TGTAGCAATGGCAACAACGTTGCGCAAACTATTAACTGGCGAACTACTTACTCTAGCTTCCCGGCAACAA
TTAATAGACTGGATGGAGGCGGATAAAGTTGCAGGACCACTTCTGCGCTCGGCCCTTCCGGCTGGCTGGT
TTATTGCTGATAAATCTGGAGCCGGTGAGCGTGGGTCTCGCGGTATCATTGCAGCACTGGGGCCAGATGG
TAAGCCCTCCCGTATCGTAGTTATCTACACGACGGGGAGTCAGGCAACTATGGATGAACGAAATAGACAG
ATCGCTGAGATAGGTGCCTCACTGATTAAGCATTGGTAACTGTCAGACCAAGTTTACTCATATATACTTT
AGATTGATTTAAAACTTCATTTTTAATTTAAAAGGATCTAGGTGAAGATCCTTTTTGATAATCTCATGAC
CAAAATCCCTTAACGTGAGTTTTCGTTCCACTGAGCGTCAGACCCCGTAGAAAAGATCAAAGGATCTTCT
TGAGATCCTTTTTTTCTGCGCGTAATCTGCTGCTTGCAAACAAAAAAACCACCGCTACCAGCGGTGGTTT
GTTTGCCGGATCAAGAGCTACCAACTCTTTTTCCGAAGGTAACTGGCTTCAGCAGAGCGCAGATACCAAA
TACTGTCCTTCTAGTGTAGCCGTAGTTAGGCCACCACTTCAAGAACTCTGTAGCACCGCCTACATACCTC
GCTCTGCTAATCCTGTTACCAGTGGCTGCTGCCAGTGGCGATAAGTCGTGTCTTACCGGGTTGGACTCAA
GACGATAGTTACCGGATAAGGCGCAGCGGTCGGGCTGAACGGGGGGTTCGTGCACACAGCCCAGCTTGGA
GCGAACGACCTACACCGAACTGAGATACCTACAGCGTGAGCATTGAGAAAGCGCCACGCTTCCCGAAGGG
AGAAAGGCGGACAGGTATCCGGTAAGCGGCAGGGTCGGAACAGGAGAGCGCACGAGGGAGCTTCCAGGGG
GAAACGCCTGGTATCTTTATAGTCCTGTCGGGTTTCGCCACCTCTGACTTGAGCGTCGATTTTTGTGATG
CTCGTCAGGGGGGCGGAGCCTATGGAAAAACGCCAGCAACGCGGCCTTTTTACGGTTCCTGGCCTTTTGC
Features (pLannotate 1.2.2; 19 found; start..end, strand, type, name):
    116..445     +  CDS            nef (fragment): NEF_HV1BR - Experimental evidence at protein level: Swiss-Prot protein existence level 1. Extracellular Nef protein targets CD4(+) T-lymphocytes for apoptosis by interacting with CXCR4 surface receptors (PubMed:14990729). From Human immunodeficiency virus type 1 group M subtype B (isolate BRU/LAI) (HIV-1).
    493..750     +  LTR            5' LTR (truncated): truncated 5' long terminal repeat (LTR) from HIV-1
    797..922     +  misc_feature   HIV-1 Ψ: packaging signal of human immunodeficiency virus type 1
    906..1269    +  CDS            HIV-1 gag (fragment): gag protein from human immunodeficiency virus 1; gag
   1415..1648    +  misc_feature   RRE: The Rev response element (RRE) of HIV-1 allows for Rev-dependent mRNA export from the nucleus to the cytoplasm.
   2025..2125    +  CDS            Rev (fragment): human immunodeficiency virus 1 (HIV-1) Rev protein; rev; enhances nuclear export of unspliced and incompletely spliced viral mRNAs
   2164..2281    +  misc_feature   cPPT/CTS: central polypurine tract and central termination sequence of HIV-1
   2336..2402    +  CDS            small t antigen (fragment): SV40 (simian virus 40) small t antigen
   2409..3587    +  promoter       EF-1α promoter: strong constitutive promoter for human elongation factor EF-1α
   3614..4693    +  CDS            POU5F1: PO5F1_HUMAN - Also known as OCT3, OCT4, OTF3. Experimental evidence at protein level: Swiss-Prot protein existence level 1. Transcription factor that binds to the octamer motif (5'- ATTTGCAT-3'). Forms a trimeric complex with SOX2 or SOX15 on DNA and controls the expression of a number of genes involved in embryonic development such as YES1, FGF4, UTF1 and ZFP206. Critical for early embryogenesis and for embryonic stem cell pluripotency. From Homo sapiens (Human).
   4766..5349    +  misc_feature   IRES2: internal ribosome entry site (IRES) of the encephalomyocarditis virus (EMCV)
   5374..6324    +  CDS            SOX2: SOX2_HUMAN - Experimental evidence at protein level: Swiss-Prot protein existence level 1. Transcription factor that forms a trimeric complex with OCT4 on DNA and controls the expression of a number of genes involved in embryonic development such as YES1, FGF4, UTF1 and ZFP206 (By similarity). Binds to the proximal enhancer region of NANOG (By similarity). Critical for early embryogenesis and for embryonic stem cell pluripotency (PubMed:18035408). Downstream SRRT target that mediates the promotion of neural stem cell self-renewal (By similarity). Keeps neural cells undifferentiated by countera
   6357..6548    +  CDS            nef (fragment): NEF_HV1Z2 - Experimental evidence at protein level: Swiss-Prot protein existence level 1. Extracellular Nef protein targets CD4(+) T-lymphocytes for apoptosis by interacting with CXCR4 surface receptors. From Human immunodeficiency virus type 1 group M subtype D (isolate Z2/CDC-Z34) (HIV-1).
   6550..6783    +  LTR            3' LTR (ΔU3): self-inactivating 3' long terminal repeat (LTR) from HIV-1
   6944..7168    +  polyA_signal   bGH poly(A) signal: bovine growth hormone polyadenylation signal
   7172..7193    +  promoter       SV40 promoter (fragment): SV40 enhancer and early promoter
   7264..7368    +  promoter       AmpR promoter: bla
   7369..8229    +  CDS            AmpR: β-lactamase; bla; confers resistance to ampicillin, carbenicillin, and related antibiotics
   8400..8988    +  rep_origin     ori: high-copy-number ColE1/pMB1/pBR322/pUC origin of replication
