[The description below was written by a language model from this plasmid's Addgene catalogue record and pLannotate feature annotations shown in this document.]
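Description:
pSIN4-EF2-O2S is a self-inactivating HIV-1-based lentiviral transfer plasmid built on the pSIN4-EF2-IRES-Pur backbone and intended for reprogramming human somatic cells to induced pluripotent stem cells. In bacteria it is maintained through a ColE1/pUC-type origin and selected with ampicillin via the β-lactamase gene. The catalogue lists it as low copy and propagated in a recombination-deficient strain, as is common for LTR-containing plasmids. The annotated 9,030 nt sequence shows no puromycin resistance gene, so the Pur cassette named in the backbone appears to have been replaced by the insert, and the table shows no mammalian selection marker.

The viral portion carries a truncated 5' LTR, the Ψ packaging signal with adjoining gag fragment, the Rev response element for Rev-dependent nuclear export of the genomic RNA, the cPPT/CTS element that aids nuclear import, and a ΔU3 3' LTR that inactivates LTR promoter activity after integration. A bGH polyadenylation signal lies downstream. Short nef, Rev and SV40 fragments are residual sequences rather than functional genes.

Between these elements, the human EF-1α promoter (called EF2 by the depositor) drives a bicistronic transcript encoding human POU5F1 (OCT4), followed by an EMCV IRES and human SOX2, so both pluripotency factors are co-expressed from a single integrated provirus. The insert was cloned between SpeI and BamHI sites. According to the depositor, virus made from this plasmid, used together with the companion vectors pSIN4-EF2-N2L and pSIN4-CMV-K2M, reprograms cells considerably more efficiently than the lab's original set of four single-factor lentiviruses.
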