Addgene plasmid #21162: pSIN4-EF2-O2S
Depositing lab: James Thomson. Depositing organization: University of Wisconsin, Madison. Publication: Human Induced Pluripotent Stem Cells Free of Vector and Transgene Sequences. Yu J, Hu K, Smuga-Otto K, Tian S, Stewart R, Slukvin II, Thomson JA. Science. 2009 Mar 26. 10.1126/science.1172482 PubMed 19325077.
Backbone
  Vector backbone: pSIN4-EF2-IRES-Pur
  Backbone size w/o insert (bp): 6300
  Vector type: Lentiviral ; reprogramming
Growth in bacteria
  Bacterial resistance: Ampicillin, 100 μg/mL
  Growth temperature: 37°C
  Growth strain: Stbl3
  Copy number: Low Copy
Gene/Insert
  Cloning method: Restriction Enzyme; 5′ cloning site SpeI (not destroyed); 3′ cloning site BamHI (not destroyed)
  Sequencing primers: 5′ EF1a_for
Terms and licenses: Academic/Nonprofit Terms; Industry Terms: Not Available to Industry
Depositor comments: After lentivirus infection, Oct4 and Sox2 are coexpressed by EF2 promoter and IRES intron. Infection with this lentivirus, when used with pSIN4-EF2-N2L and pSIN4-CMV-K2M have a significantly greater reprogramming efficiency than our original 4 lentiviruses.
How to cite: pSIN4-EF2-O2S was a gift from James Thomson (Addgene plasmid # 21162 ; http://n2t.net/addgene:21162 ; RRID:Addgene_21162)
