>Addgene plasmid #21162 | pSIN4-EF2-O2S | addgene partial sequence | sequence record 90319 | EF1a-F 5'-TCAAGCCTCAGACAGTGGTTC-3'
TTTCTTCCATTTCAGGTGTCGTGAGGAATTGATCCTTCGAACTAGTGATTATGGCGGGACACCTGGCTTC
GGATTTCGCCTTCTCGCCCCCTCCAGGTGGTGGAGGTGATGGGCCAGGGGGGCCGGAGCCGGGCTGGGTT
GATCCTCGGACCTGGCTAAGCTTCCAAGGCCCTCCTGGAGGGCCAGGAATCGGGCCGGGGGTTGGGCCAG
GCTCTGAGGTGTGGGGGATTCCCCCATGCCCCCCGCCGTATGAGTTCTGTGGGGGGATGGCGTACTGTGG
GCCCCAGGTTGGAGTGGGGCTAGTGCCCCAAGGCGGCTTGGAGACCTCTCAGCCTGAGGGTGAAGCAGGA
GTCGGGGTGGAGAGCAACTCCGATGGGGCCTCCCCGGAGCCCTGCACCGTCACCCCTGGTGCCGTGAAGC
TGGAGAAGGAGAAGCTGGAGCAAAACCCGGAGGAGTCCCAGGACATCAAAGCTCTGCAGAAAGAACTCGA
GCAATTTGCCAAGCTCCTGAAGCAGAAGAGGATCACCCTGGGATATACACAGGCCGATGTGGGGCTCACC
CTGGGGGTTCTATTTGGGAAGGTATTCAGCCAAACGACCATCTGCCGCTTTGAGGCTCTGCAGCTTAGCT
TCAAGAACATGTGTAAGCTGCGGCCCTTGCTGCAGAAGTGGGTGGAGGAAGCTGACAACAATGAAAATCT
TCAGGAGATATGCAAAGCAGAAACCCTCGTGCAGGCCCGAAAGAGAAAGCGAACCAGTATCGAGAACCGA
GTGAGAGGCAACCTGGAGAATTTGTTCCTGCAGTGCCCGAAACCCACACTGCAGCAGATCAGCCACATCG
CCCAGCAGCTTGGGCTCGAGAAGGATGTGGTCCGAGTGTGGTTCTGTAAC
