>Addgene plasmid #21162 | pSIN4-EF2-O2S | addgene partial sequence | sequence record 90321 | pSICO-JL 5'-tgtgactggaaaacccacctc-3'
GCCAGGCACAATCAGCATTGGTAGCTGCTGTATTGCTACTTGTGATTGCTCCATGTTTTTCTAGGTCTCG
AGGGATCCTTCGAACTAGCTAGTGATTTCCGGCCCTCACATGTGTGAGAGGGGCAGTGTGCCGTTAATGG
CCGTGCCGGGCACCGGGCCGCTCTGGTAGTGCTGGGACATGTGAAGTCTGCTGGGGGCGGCGGGTTCCGG
CACCTCGGCGCCGGGGAGATACATGCTGATCATGTCCCGGAGGTCCCCGGCCTGGCAGGGCGCCCTGGAG
TGGGAGGAAGAGGTAACCACAGGGGGGCTGGAGCTGGCCTCGGACTTGACCACCGAACCCATGGAGCCAA
GAGCCATGCCAGGGGTGCCCTGCTGCGAGTAGGACATGCTGTAGGTGGGCGAGCCGTTCATGTAGGTCTG
CGAGCTGGTCATGGAGTTGTACTGCAGGGCGCTCACGTCGTAGCGGTGCATGGGCTGCATCTGCGCTGCG
CCGTGCGCATTGAGGCCCGGGTGCTGCGGGTAGCCCAGCTGGTCCTGCATCATGCTGTAGCTGCCGTTGC
TCCAGCCGTTCATGTGCGCGTAACTGTCCATGCGCTGGTTCACGCCCGCGCCCAGGCCGGCGCCCACCCC
GACCCCGCTCGCCATGCTATTGCCGCCGGGGGCCAGCAGCCCGCCGGGCAGCGTGTACTTATCCTTCTTC
ATGAGCGTCTTGGTTTTCCGCCGGGGCCGGTATTTATAATCCGGGTGCTCCTTCATGTGCAGCGCTCGCA
GCCGCTTAGCCTCGTCGATGAACGGCCGCTTCTCCGTCTCCGACAAAAGTTTCCACTCGGCGCCCAGGCG
CTTGCTGATCTCCGAGTTGTGCATCTTGG
