>Addgene plasmid #21162 | pSIN4-EF2-O2S | addgene partial sequence | sequence record 90324 | pCDH-rev 5'-GCATTCCTTTGGCGAGAG-3'
GCTCGTCAAGAAGACAGGGCCAGGTTTCCGGGCCCTCACATTGCCAAAAGACGGCAATATGGTGGAAAAT
AACATATAGACAAACGCACACCGGCCTTATTCCAAGCGGCTTCGGCCAGTAACGTTAGGGGGGGGGGAGG
GAGAGGGGCGGATCGTTTAAACATCGATGGCCTCGAGAAAGCGGCCGCCCCCACGCGTAAACTAGAGGGC
AGGCACCTCAGTTTGAATGCATGGGAGAGCCCAGAGTGGTGACGGAGACAGGGGGAAAGGCTTCCCCCTC
AGGGAAAGGGACCGAGGAGTACAGTGCAGTGAAGTGAGGGCTCCCATAGCCTGGGGTACCAAAATGGGGC
CCTGGGGCCAGAGGAAAGGACACTGGTCCCCCTGAGAAAGGAGACCCAGCAGCCTCAAAATCCTCTCGTT
GTGCATAGTCGCTGCTTGATCGCTTGCCCTTCTGGCGCCGGTTACAGAACCACACTCGGACCACATCCTT
CTCGAGCCCAAGCTGCTGGGCGATGTGGCTGATCTGCTGCAGTGTGGGTTTCGGGCACTGCAGGAACAAA
TTCTCCAGGTTGCCTCTCACTCGGTTCTCGATACTGGTTCGCTTTCTCTTTCGGGCCTGCACGAGGGTTT
CTGCTTTGCATATCTCCTGAAGATTTTCATTGTTGTCAGCTTCCTCCACCCACTTCTGCAGCAAGGGCCG
CAGCTTACACATGTTCTTGAAGCTAAGCTGCAGAGCCTCA
