>Addgene plasmid #21162 | pSIN4-EF2-O2S | addgene partial sequence | sequence record 90334 | IRES-F 5'-TGGCTCTCCTCAAGCGTATT-3'
GCCCAGAAGGTACCCCATTGTATGGGATCTGATCTGGGGCCTCGGTACACATGCTTTACATGTGTTTAGT
CGAGGTTAAAAAAACGTCTAGGCCCCCCGAACCACGGGGACGTGGTTTTCCTTTGAAAAACACGATGATA
ATATGGCCACACCGCGATCGCGAATTCGATTCCGCATGTACAACATGATGGAGACGGAGCTGAAGCCGCC
GGGCCCGCAGCAAACTTCGGGGGGCGGCGGCGGCAACTCCACCGCGGCGGCGGCCGGCGGCAACCAGAAA
AACAGCCCGGACCGCGTCAAGCGGCCCATGAATGCCTTCATGGTGTGGTCCCGCGGGCAGCGGCGCAAGA
TGGCCCAGGAGAACCCCAAGATGCACAACTCGGAGATCAGCAAGCGCCTGGGCGCCGAGTGGAAACTTTT
GTCGGAGACGGAGAAGCGGCCGTTCATCGACGAGGCTAAGCGGCTGCGAGCGCTGCACATGAAGGAGCAC
CCGGATTATAAATACCGGCCCCGGCGGAAAACCAAGACGCTCATGAAGAAGGATAAGTACACGCTGCCCG
GCGGGCTGCTGGCCCCCGGCGGCAATAGCATGGCGAGCGGGGTCGGGGTGGGCGCCGGCCTGGGCGCGGG
CGTGAACCAGCGCATGGACAGTTACGCGCACATGAACGGCTGGAGCAACGGCAGCTACAGCATGATGCAG
GACCAGCTGGGCTACCCGCAGCACCCGGGCCTCAATGCGCACGGCGCAGCGCAGATGCAGCCCATGCACC
GCTACGACGTGAGCGCCCTGCAGTACAACTCCATGACCAGCTCGCAGACCTACATGAACGGCTCGCCCAC
CTACAGCATGTCCTACTCGCAGCAGGGCACCCCTGGCATGGCTCTTGGCTCCATGGGTTCGGTGGTCAAG
TCCGAGGCCAGCTCCAGCCCCCCTGTGGTTACCTCTTCCTCCCACTCCAGGGCGCCCTGCCAGGCCGGGG
ACCTCCGGGACATGATCAGCATGTATCTCCCCGGCGCCGAGGTGCCGGAACCCGCCGCCCCCAGCAGACT
TCACATGTCCCAGCACTACCAGAGCGGCCCGGTGCCCGGCACGGCCATTAACGG
